Addgene plasmid #103294: LSB-hsa-miR-18b-5p
Purpose: Used to sense miRNA activity using fluorescence based tools. hsa-miR-18b-5p target in 3' UTR of of mKate. miRNA activity can be measured by the repression of mKate2 relative to EBFP2 fluorescent proteins . Plasmid is inherently unstable; please see Depositor Comments
Depositing lab: Ron Weiss. Depositing organization: Massachusetts Institute of Technology. Publication: A mixed antagonistic/synergistic miRNA repression model enables accurate predictions of multi-input miRNA sensor activity. Gam JJ, Babb J, Weiss R. Nat Commun. 2018 Jun 22;9(1):2430. doi: 10.1038/s41467-018-04575-0. PubMed 29934631.
Backbone
  Vector backbone: Low Sensor Backbone (LSB)
  Vector type: Mammalian Expression, Synthetic Biology
Growth in bacteria
  Bacterial resistance: Ampicillin and Kanamycin, 100 & 50 μg/mL
  Growth temperature: 30°C
  Growth strain: NEB Stable
  Copy number: High Copy
Gene/Insert
  Gene/Insert name: hsa-miR-18b-5p target
  Species: H. sapiens (human)
  Entrez Gene: MIR18B (a.k.a. MIRN18B, hsa-mir-18b, mir-18b)
  Promoter: EF-1a
  Cloning method: Gibson Cloning
Terms and licenses: Academic/Nonprofit Terms; Industry Terms: Not Available to Industry
Depositor comments: Please note that this plasmid is inherently unstable due to a repeating poly A element. We recommend performing a diagnostic digest on multiple colonies upon receipt. The depositors would like to note the presence of several discrepancies between the depositor sequence and physical plasmid sequence. In particular, the sequences upstream and downstream of the puromycin coding region have 10 bp insertions which do not affect the ability to perform puromycin selection. The sequences for those regions within the physical plasmids are as follows: Upstream of Puro: GAATTCGACCGCCTGTCTCAAGGTGCCACC; Downstream of Puro: GCTTTGAGACTACGCGTGAATTCACTCCTC.
How to cite: LSB-hsa-miR-18b-5p was a gift from Ron Weiss (Addgene plasmid # 103294 ; http://n2t.net/addgene:103294 ; RRID:Addgene_103294)
