[The description below was written by a language model from this plasmid's Addgene catalogue record and pLannotate feature annotations shown in this document.]
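Description:
LSB-hsa-miR-18b-5p is a mammalian expression plasmid built on the Low Sensor Backbone (LSB) and designed as a two-colour fluorescent sensor of microRNA activity. It is about 11 kb and propagates in E. coli from a high-copy ColE1/pUC-type origin. It carries both an ampicillin resistance gene (β-lactamase with its own promoter) and a kanamycin resistance gene (aph(3')-Ia), and the record lists selection with both antibiotics. A puromycin N-acetyltransferase coding sequence followed by a rabbit β-globin polyadenylation signal is also present for selection in mammalian cells, although the feature table does not annotate a promoter directly upstream of it.

The payload consists of two parallel transcription units, each driven by the human EF-1α core promoter with its intron A and terminated by a β-globin poly(A) signal. One unit encodes the red fluorescent protein mKate2 and the other the blue protein EBFP2. Both coding sequences are flanked by Gateway attB4/attB1/attB2 sites, which are remnants of recombination-based assembly. According to the catalogue entry, a target site for human miR-18b-5p sits in the 3' UTR of the mKate2 transcript. It is not separately annotated, but would fall in the gap between the mKate2 cassette and its poly(A) region. When miR-18b-5p is active in a transfected cell, mKate2 output is repressed while EBFP2 acts as an unregulated internal reference, so the mKate2-to-EBFP2 ratio reports miRNA activity.

The depositors note that the repeated poly(A) elements make the plasmid inherently unstable. They also report small insertions flanking the puromycin coding region in the physical plasmid relative to the deposited sequence, which they state do not affect puromycin selection.
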