Features (pLannotate 1.2.2; 28 found; start..end, strand, type, name):
     87..675     -  rep_origin     ori: high-copy-number ColE1/pMB1/pBR322/pUC origin of replication
    846..1706    -  CDS            AmpR: β-lactamase; bla; confers resistance to ampicillin, carbenicillin, and related antibiotics
   1707..1778    -  promoter       AmpR promoter: bla
   1857..2456    +  CDS            PuroR: puromycin N-acetyltransferase; pac from Streptomyces alboniger; confers resistance to puromycin
   2461..2541    +  CDS            HBB (fragment): HBB_PONPY - Experimental evidence at transcript level: Swiss-Prot protein existence level 2. Involved in oxygen transport from the lung to the various peripheral tissues. From Pongo pygmaeus (Bornean orangutan).
   2612..2667    +  polyA_signal   β-globin poly(A) signal: rabbit β-globin polyadenylation signal (Gil and Proudfoot, 1987)
   3646..3666    +  protein_bind   attB4: mutant version of attB; core recombination site for the Gateway® BP reaction BP Clonase™
   3734..3945    +  promoter       EF-1α core promoter: core promoter for human elongation factor EF-1α
   3946..4884    +  intron         EF-1α intron A: intron upstream of the start codon of human EF-1α
   4911..4931    +  protein_bind   attB1: mutant version of attB; core recombination site for the Gateway® BP reaction BP Clonase™
   4951..5646    +  CDS            mKate2: mKate2 is a basic (constitutively fluorescent) red fluorescent protein published in 2009, derived from Entacmaea quadricolor. It is reported to be a rapidly-maturing monomer with moderate acid sensitivity.
   5666..5690    -  protein_bind   attB2: mutant version of attB; recombination site for the Gateway® BP reaction BP Clonase™
   5838..5912    +  CDS            HBB (fragment): HBB_PONPY - Experimental evidence at transcript level: Swiss-Prot protein existence level 2. Involved in oxygen transport from the lung to the various peripheral tissues. From Pongo pygmaeus (Bornean orangutan).
   5983..6038    +  polyA_signal   β-globin poly(A) signal: rabbit β-globin polyadenylation signal (Gil and Proudfoot, 1987)
   6422..6447    +  misc_feature   SA: splice acceptor site
   7119..7139    +  protein_bind   attB4: mutant version of attB; core recombination site for the Gateway® BP reaction BP Clonase™
   7207..7418    +  promoter       EF-1α core promoter: core promoter for human elongation factor EF-1α
   7419..8357    +  intron         EF-1α intron A: intron upstream of the start codon of human EF-1α
   8384..8404    +  protein_bind   attB1: mutant version of attB; core recombination site for the Gateway® BP reaction BP Clonase™
   8415..9131    +  CDS            EBFP2: EBFP2 is a basic (constitutively fluorescent) blue fluorescent protein published in 2007, derived from Aequorea victoria. It is reported to be a rapidly-maturing monomer with moderate acid sensitivity.
   9139..9163    -  protein_bind   attB2: mutant version of attB; recombination site for the Gateway® BP reaction BP Clonase™
   9167..9247    +  CDS            HBB (fragment): HBB_PONPY - Experimental evidence at transcript level: Swiss-Prot protein existence level 2. Involved in oxygen transport from the lung to the various peripheral tissues. From Pongo pygmaeus (Bornean orangutan).
   9318..9373    +  polyA_signal   β-globin poly(A) signal: rabbit β-globin polyadenylation signal (Gil and Proudfoot, 1987)
   9756..9778    -  protein_bind   lac operator (fragment): The lac repressor binds to the lac operator to inhibit transcription in E. coli. This inhibition can be relieved by adding lactose or isopropyl-β-D-thiogalactopyranoside (IPTG). lac repressor encoded by lacI
   9782..9812    -  promoter       lac promoter: promoter for the E. coli lac operon
   9827..9848    -  protein_bind   CAP binding site: CAP binding activates transcription in the presence of cAMP. E. coli catabolite activator protein
   9861..9900    -  CDS            lacI (fragment): lac repressor; lacI; The lac repressor binds to the lac operator to inhibit transcription in E. coli. This inhibition can be relieved by adding lactose or isopropyl-β-D-thiogalactopyranoside (IPTG).
  10073..10882   +  CDS            KanR: aminoglycoside phosphotransferase; aph(3')-Ia; confers resistance to kanamycin in bacteria or G418 (Geneticin®) in eukaryotes
>Addgene plasmid #103294 | LSB-hsa-miR-18b-5p | depositor full sequence | sequence record 195637 | Full Sequence
AATTGAGGGGATAACGCAGGAAAGAACATGTGAGCAAAAGGCCAGCAAAAGGCCAGGAACCGTAAAAAGG
CCGCGTTGCTGGCGTTTTTCCATAGGCTCCGCCCCCCTGACGAGCATCACAAAAATCGACGCTCAAGTCA
GAGGTGGCGAAACCCGACAGGACTATAAAGATACCAGGCGTTTCCCCCTGGAAGCTCCCTCGTGCGCTCT
CCTGTTCCGACCCTGCCGCTTACCGGATACCTGTCCGCCTTTCTCCCTTCGGGAAGCGTGGCGCTTTCTC
ATAGCTCACGCTGTAGGTATCTCAGTTCGGTGTAGGTCGTTCGCTCCAAGCTGGGCTGTGTGCACGAACC
CCCCGTTCAGCCCGACCGCTGCGCCTTATCCGGTAACTATCGTCTTGAGTCCAACCCGGTAAGACACGAC
TTATCGCCACTGGCAGCAGCCACTGGTAACAGGATTAGCAGAGCGAGGTATGTAGGCGGTGCTACAGAGT
TCTTGAAGTGGTGGCCTAACTACGGCTACACTAGAAGAACAGTATTTGGTATCTGCGCTCTGCTGAAGCC
AGTTACCTTCGGAAAAAGAGTTGGTAGCTCTTGATCCGGCAAACAAACCACCGCTGGTAGCGGTGGTTTT
TTTGTTTGCAAGCAGCAGATTACGCGCAGAAAAAAAGGATCTCAAGAAGATCCTTTGATCTTTTCTACGG
GGTCTGACGCTCAGTGGAACGAAAACTCACGTTAAGGGATTTTGGTCATGAGATTATCAAAAAGGATCTT
CACCTAGATCCTTTTAAATTAAAAATGAAGTTTTAAATCAATCTAAAGTATATATGAGTAAACTTGGTCT
GACAGTTACCAATGCTTAATCAGTGAGGCACCTATCTCAGCGATCTGTCTATTTCGTTCATCCATAGTTG
CCTGACTCCCCGTCGTGTAGATAACTACGATACGGGAGGGCTTACCATCTGGCCCCAGTGCTGCAATGAT
ACCGCGAGAACCACGCTCACCGGCTCCAGATTTATCAGCAATAAACCAGCCAGCCGGAAGGGCCGAGCGC
AGAAGTGGTCCTGCAACTTTATCCGCCTCCATCCAGTCTATTAATTGTTGCCGGGAAGCTAGAGTAAGTA
GTTCGCCAGTTAATAGTTTGCGCAACGTTGTTGCCATTGCTACAGGCATCGTGGTGTCACGCTCGTCGTT
TGGTATGGCTTCATTCAGCTCCGGTTCCCAACGATCAAGGCGAGTTACATGATCCCCCATGTTGTGCAAA
AAAGCGGTTAGCTCCTTCGGTCCTCCGATCGTTGTCAGAAGTAAGTTGGCCGCAGTGTTATCACTCATGG
TTATGGCAGCACTGCATAATTCTCTTACTGTCATGCCATCCGTAAGATGCTTTTCTGTGACTGGTGAGTA
CTCAACCAAGTCATTCTGAGAATAGTGTATGCGGCGACCGAGTTGCTCTTGCCCGGCGTCAATACGGGAT
AATACCGCGCCACATAGCAGAACTTTAAAAGTGCTCATCATTGGAAAACGTTCTTCGGGGCGAAAACTCT
CAAGGATCTTACCGCTGTTGAGATCCAGTTCGATGTAACCCACTCGTGCACCCAACTGATCTTCAGCATC
TTTTACTTTCACCAGCGTTTCTGGGTGAGCAAAAACAGGAAGGCAAAATGCCGCAAAAAAGGGAATAAGG
GCGACACGGAAATGTTGAATACTCATACTCTTCCTTTTTCAATATTATTGAAGCATTTATCAGGGTTATT
GTCTCATGAGCGGATACATATTTGAATGTAGCTCCGAATTTCTCGAGGGCTTGTCGACGACGGCGGTCTC
CGTCGTCAGGATCATGAATTCGACCCGCCTGCCACCATGACCGAGTACAAGCCCACGGTGCGCCTCGCCA
CCCGCGACGACGTCCCCCGGGCCGTACGCACCCTCGCCGCCGCGTTCGCCGACTACCCCGCCACGCGCCA
CACCGTCGACCCGGACCGCCACATCGAGCGGGTCACCGAGCTGCAAGAACTCTTCCTCACGCGCGTCGGG
CTCGACATCGGCAAGGTGTGGGTCGCGGACGACGGCGCCGCGGTGGCGGTCTGGACCACGCCGGAGAGCG
TCGAAGCGGGGGCGGTGTTCGCCGAGATCGGCCCGCGCATGGCCGAGTTGAGCGGTTCCCGGCTGGCCGC
GCAGCAACAGATGGAAGGCCTCCTGGCGCCGCACCGGCCCAAGGAGCCCGCGTGGTTCCTGGCCACCGTC
GGCGTCTCGCCCGACCACCAGGGCAAGGGTCTGGGCAGCGCCGTCGTGCTCCCCGGAGTGGAGGCGGCCG
AGCGCGCCGGGGTGCCCGCCTTCCTGGAGACATCCGCGCCCCGCAACCTCCCCTTCTACGAGCGGCTCGG
CTTCACCGTCACCGCCGACGTCGAGGTGCCCGAAGGACCGCGCACCTGGTGCATGACCCGCAAGCCCGGT
GCCTGATACGCGTGAATTCACTCCTCAGGTGCAGGCTGCCTATCAGAAGGTGGTGGCTGGTGTGGCCAAT
GCCCTGGCTCACAAATACCACTGAGATCTTTTTCCCTCTGCCAAAAATTATGGGGACATCATGAAGCCCC
TTGAGCATCTGACTTCTGGCTAATAAAGGAAATTTATTTTCATTGCAATAGTGTGTTGGAATTTTTTGTG
TCTCTCACTCGGAAGGACATATGGGAGGGCAAATCATTTAAAACATCAGAATGAGTATTTGGTTTAGAGT
TTGGCAACATATGCCCATATGCTGGCTGCCATGAACAAAGGTTGGCTATAAAGAGGTCATCAGTATATGA
AACAGCCCCCTGCTGTCCATTCCTTATTCCATAGAAAAGCCTTGACTTGAGGTTAGATTTTTTTTATATT
TTGTTTTGTGTTATTTTTTTCTTTAACATCCCTAAAATTTTCCTTACATGTTTTACTAGCCAGATTTTTC
CTCCTCTCCTGACTACTCCCAGTCATAGCTGTCCCTCTTCTCTTATGGAGATCCCTCGACCTGCAGCCCA
AGCTTGAATTCTCTAGAATTACCCTGTTATCCCTATGCTTGGTTTACCGAGCTCTTATTGGTTTTCAAAC
TTCATTGACTGTGCCCAACGCGCCTGGGAGCTCACGGGGACAGCCCCCCCCCAAAGCCCCCAGGGATGTA
ATTACGTCCCTCCCCCGCTAGGGGGCAGCAGCGAGCCGCCCGGGGCTCCGCTCCGGTCCGGCGCTCCCCC
CGCATCCCCGAGCCGGCAGCGTGCGGGGACAGCCCGGGCACGGGGAAGGTGGCACGGGATCGCTTTCCTC
TGAACGCTTCTCGCTGCTCTTTGAGCCTGCAGACACCTGGGGGGATACGGGGAAAAAGCTAGGCTGAAAG
ACCGGTTCTTAGAATGACACGCGCCTGGGAGCTCACGGGGACAGCCCCCCCCCAAAGCCCCCAGGGATGT
AATTACGTCCCTCCCCCGCTAGGGGGCAGCAGCGAGCCGCCCGGGGCTCCGCTCCGGTCCGGCGCTCCCC
CCGCATCCCCGAGCCGGCAGCGTGCGGGGACAGCCCGGGCACGGGGAAGGTGGCACGGGATCGCTTTCCT
CTGAACGCTTCTCGCTGCTCTTTGAGCCTGCAGACACCTGGGGGGATACGGGGAAAAAGCTAACTTCTGA
GACGACAACTTTGTATAGAAAAGTTGGCTCCGAATTCGCCCTTGACAGCAGAGATCCAGTTTGGTTAATT
AATTGGCTCCGGTGCCCGTCAGTGGGCAGAGCGCACATCGCCCACAGTCCCCGAGAAGTTGTGGGGAGGG
GTCGGCAATTGAACCGGTGCCTAGAGAAGGTGGCGCGGGGTAAACTGGGAAAGTGATGTCGTGTACTGGC
TCCGCCTTTTTCCCGAGGGTGGGGGAGAACCGTATATAAGTGCAGTAGTCGCCGTGAACGTTCTTTTTCG
CAACGGGTTTGCCGCCAGAACACAGGTAAGTGCCGTGTGTGGTTCCCGCGGGCCTGGCCTCTTTACGGGT
TATGGCCCTTGCGTGCCTTGAATTACTTCCACCTGGCTGCAGTACGTGATTCTTGATCCCGAGCTTCGGG
TTGGAAGTGGGTGGGAGAGTTCGAGGCCTTGCGCTTAAGGAGCCCCTTCGCCTCGTGCTTGAGTTGAGGC
CTGGCCTGGGCGCTGGGGCCGCCGCGTGCGAATCTGGTGGCACCTTCGCGCCTGTCTCGCTGCTTTCGAT
AAGTCTCTAGCCATTTAAAATTTTTGATGACCTGCTGCGACGCTTTTTTTCTGGCAAGATAGTCTTGTAA
ATGCGGGCCAAGATCTGCACACTGGTATTTCGGTTTTTGGGGCCGCGGGCGGCGACGGGGCCCGTGCGTC
CCAGCGCACATGTTCGGCGAGGCGGGGCCTGCGAGCGCGGCCACCGAGAATCGGACGGGGGTAGTCTCAA
GCTGGCCGGCCTGCTCTGGTGCCTGGCCTCGCGCCGCCGTGTATCGCCCCGCCCTGGGCGGCAAGGCTGG
CCCGGTCGGCACCAGTTGCGTGAGCGGAAAGATGGCCGCTTCCCGGCCCTGCTGCAGGGAGCTCAAAATG
GAGGACGCGGCGCTCGGGAGAGCGGGCGGGTGAGTCACCCACACAAAGGAAAAGGGCCTTTCCGTCCTCA
GCCGTCGCTTCATGTGACTCCACGGAGTACCGGGCGCCGTCCAGGCACCTCGATTAGTTCTCGAGCTTTT
GGAGTACGTCGTCTTTAGGTTGGGGGGAGGGGTTTTATGCGATGGAGTTTCCCCACACTGAGTGGGTGGA
GACTGAAGTTAGGCCAGCTTGGCACTTGATGTAATTCTCCTTGGAATTTGCCCTTTTTGAGTTTGGATCT
TGGTTCATTCTCAAGCCTCAGACAGTGGTTCAAAGTTTTTTTCTTCCATTTCAGGTGTCGTGAGAAGGGC
GAATTCGACCCAAGTTTGTACAAAAAAGCAGGCTGGATCCAGGTGCCACCATGGTGAGCGAGCTGATTAA
GGAGAACATGCACATGAAGCTGTACATGGAGGGCACCGTGAACAACCACCACTTCAAGTGCACATCCGAG
GGCGAAGGCAAGCCCTACGAGGGCACCCAGACCATGAGAATCAAGGCGGTCGAGGGCGGCCCTCTCCCCT
TCGCCTTCGACATCCTGGCTACCAGCTTCATGTACGGCAGCAAAACCTTCATCAACCACACCCAGGGCAT
CCCCGACTTCTTTAAGCAGTCCTTCCCCGAGGGCTTCACATGGGAGAGAGTCACCACATACGAAGATGGG
GGCGTGCTGACCGCTACCCAGGACACCAGCCTCCAGGACGGCTGCCTCATCTACAACGTCAAGATCAGAG
GGGTGAACTTCCCATCCAACGGCCCTGTGATGCAGAAGAAAACACTCGGCTGGGAGGCCTCCACCGAGAC
ACTGTACCCCGCTGACGGCGGCCTGGAAGGCAGAGCCGACATGGCCCTGAAGCTCGTGGGCGGGGGCCAC
CTGATCTGCAACCTTAAGACCACATACAGATCCAAGAAACCCGCTAAGAACCTCAAGATGCCCGGCGTCT
ACTATGTGGACAGGAGACTGGAAAGAATCAAGGAGGCCGACAAAGAGACATACGTCGAGCAGCACGAGGT
GGCTGTGGCCAGATACTGCGACCTCCCTAGCAAACTGGGGCACAAACTTAATTGAGAATTCTACCACCCA
GCTTTCTTGTACAAAGTGGTACGTCTCAAGACCAGAGGTCTCTGCTTGGTGCAAACTAACTGCACTAGAT
GCACCTTACTAACTGCACTAGATGCACCTTACTAACTGCACTAGATGCACCTTACTAACTGCACTAGATG
CACCTTACAACCAGAAGAGACCTGTGCTTCACTCCTCAGGTGCAGGCTGCCTATCAGAAGGTGGTGGCTG
GTGTGGCCAATGCCCTGGCTCACAAATACCACTGAGATCTTTTTCCCTCTGCCAAAAATTATGGGGACAT
CATGAAGCCCCTTGAGCATCTGACTTCTGGCTAATAAAGGAAATTTATTTTCATTGCAATAGTGTGTTGG
AATTTTTTGTGTCTCTCACTCGGAAGGACATATGGGAGGGCAAATCATTTAAAACATCAGAATGAGTATT
TGGTTTAGAGTTTGGCAACATATGCCCATATGCTGGCTGCCATGAACAAAGGTTGGCTATAAAGAGGTCA
TCAGTATATGAAACAGCCCCCTGCTGTCCATTCCTTATTCCATAGAAAAGCCTTGACTTGAGGTTAGATT
TTTTTTATATTTTGTTTTGTGTTATTTTTTTCTTTAACATCCCTAAAATTTTCCTTACATGTTTTACTAG
CCAGATTTTTCCTCCTCTCCTGACTACTCCCAGTCATAGCTGTCCCTCTTCTCTTATGGAGATCCCGAGC
GGTGCGTTTTTATGCTTGTAGTATTGTATAATGTTTTTAAGATCCAAGCTTCTGACCTCTTCTCTTCCTC
CCACAGGGCCTCGAGACAATTGCATCGATGGTACCAGTGAAAGTCTGCAATGAATTCGAGTTGGCGCGCC
TGTCATTCTAAATCTCTCTTTCAGCCTAAAGCTTTTTCCCCGTATCCCCCCAGGTGTCTGCAGGCTCAAA
GAGCAGCGAGAAGCGTTCAGAGGAAAGCGATCCCGTGCCACCTTCCCCGTGCCCGGGCTGTCCCCGCACG
CTGCCGGCTCGGGGATGCGGGGGGAGCGCCGGACCGGAGCGGAGCCCCGGGCGGCTCGCTGCTGCCCCCT
AGCGGGGGAGGGACGTAATTACATCCCTGGGGGCTTTGGGAGGGGGCTGTCCCCGTGAGCTCCCAGGCGC
GCCTGTCATTCTAAATCTCTCTTTCAGCCTAAAGCTTTTTCCCCGTATCCCCCCAGGTGTCTGCAGGCTC
AAAGAGCAGCGAGAAGCGTTCAGAGGAAAGCGATCCCGTGCCACCTTCCCCGTGCCCGGGCTGTCCCCGC
ACGCTGCCGGCTCGGGGATGCGGGGGGAGCGCCGGACCGGAGCGGAGCCCCGGGCGGCTCGCTGCTGCCC
CCTAGCGGGGGAGGGACGTAATTACATCCCTGGGGGCTTTGGGGGGGGGCTGTCCCCGTGAGCTCCCAGG
CGCGCCAACTCGGTACCGTATCGATGTCGACGTTAACGCTAGTGATATCAACTTTGTATAGAAAAGTTGG
CTCCGAATTCGCCCTTGACAGCAGAGATCCAGTTTGGTTAATTAATTGGCTCCGGTGCCCGTCAGTGGGC
AGAGCGCACATCGCCCACAGTCCCCGAGAAGTTGTGGGGAGGGGTCGGCAATTGAACCGGTGCCTAGAGA
AGGTGGCGCGGGGTAAACTGGGAAAGTGATGTCGTGTACTGGCTCCGCCTTTTTCCCGAGGGTGGGGGAG
AACCGTATATAAGTGCAGTAGTCGCCGTGAACGTTCTTTTTCGCAACGGGTTTGCCGCCAGAACACAGGT
AAGTGCCGTGTGTGGTTCCCGCGGGCCTGGCCTCTTTACGGGTTATGGCCCTTGCGTGCCTTGAATTACT
TCCACCTGGCTGCAGTACGTGATTCTTGATCCCGAGCTTCGGGTTGGAAGTGGGTGGGAGAGTTCGAGGC
CTTGCGCTTAAGGAGCCCCTTCGCCTCGTGCTTGAGTTGAGGCCTGGCCTGGGCGCTGGGGCCGCCGCGT
GCGAATCTGGTGGCACCTTCGCGCCTGTCTCGCTGCTTTCGATAAGTCTCTAGCCATTTAAAATTTTTGA
TGACCTGCTGCGACGCTTTTTTTCTGGCAAGATAGTCTTGTAAATGCGGGCCAAGATCTGCACACTGGTA
TTTCGGTTTTTGGGGCCGCGGGCGGCGACGGGGCCCGTGCGTCCCAGCGCACATGTTCGGCGAGGCGGGG
CCTGCGAGCGCGGCCACCGAGAATCGGACGGGGGTAGTCTCAAGCTGGCCGGCCTGCTCTGGTGCCTGGC
CTCGCGCCGCCGTGTATCGCCCCGCCCTGGGCGGCAAGGCTGGCCCGGTCGGCACCAGTTGCGTGAGCGG
AAAGATGGCCGCTTCCCGGCCCTGCTGCAGGGAGCTCAAAATGGAGGACGCGGCGCTCGGGAGAGCGGGC
GGGTGAGTCACCCACACAAAGGAAAAGGGCCTTTCCGTCCTCAGCCGTCGCTTCATGTGACTCCACGGAG
TACCGGGCGCCGTCCAGGCACCTCGATTAGTTCTCGAGCTTTTGGAGTACGTCGTCTTTAGGTTGGGGGG
AGGGGTTTTATGCGATGGAGTTTCCCCACACTGAGTGGGTGGAGACTGAAGTTAGGCCAGCTTGGCACTT
GATGTAATTCTCCTTGGAATTTGCCCTTTTTGAGTTTGGATCTTGGTTCATTCTCAAGCCTCAGACAGTG
GTTCAAAGTTTTTTTCTTCCATTTCAGGTGTCGTGAGAAGGGCGAATTCGACCCAAGTTTGTACAAAAAA
GCAGGCTCGCCACCATGGTGAGCAAGGGCGAGGAGCTGTTCACCGGGGTGGTGCCCATCCTGGTCGAGCT
GGACGGCGACGTAAACGGCCACAAGTTCAGCGTGAGGGGCGAGGGCGAGGGCGATGCCACCAACGGCAAG
CTGACCCTGAAGTTCATCTGCACCACCGGCAAGCTGCCCGTGCCCTGGCCCACCCTCGTGACCACCCTGA
GCCACGGCGTGCAGTGCTTCGCCCGCTACCCCGACCACATGAAGCAGCACGACTTCTTCAAGTCCGCCAT
GCCCGAAGGCTACGTCCAGGAGCGCACCATCTTCTTCAAGGACGACGGCACCTACAAGACCCGCGCCGAG
GTGAAGTTCGAGGGCGACACCCTAGTGAACCGCATCGAGCTGAAGGGCGTCGACTTCAAGGAGGACGGCA
ACATCCTGGGGCACAAGCTGGAGTACAACTTCAACAGCCACAACATCTATATCATGGCCGTCAAGCAGAA
GAACGGCATCAAGGTGAACTTCAAGATCCGCCACAACGTGGAGGACGGCAGCGTGCAGCTCGCCGACCAC
TACCAGCAGAACACCCCCATCGGCGACGGCCCCGTGCTGCTGCCCGACAGCCACTACCTGAGCACCCAGT
CCGTGCTGAGCAAAGACCCCAACGAGAAGCGCGATCACATGGTCCTGCTGGAGTTCCGCACCGCCGCCGG
GATCACTCTCGGCATGGACGAGCTGTACAAGTAATACCACCCAGCTTTCTTGTACAAAGTGGTACGCGTG
AATTCACTCCTCAGGTGCAGGCTGCCTATCAGAAGGTGGTGGCTGGTGTGGCCAATGCCCTGGCTCACAA
ATACCACTGAGATCTTTTTCCCTCTGCCAAAAATTATGGGGACATCATGAAGCCCCTTGAGCATCTGACT
TCTGGCTAATAAAGGAAATTTATTTTCATTGCAATAGTGTGTTGGAATTTTTTGTGTCTCTCACTCGGAA
GGACATATGGGAGGGCAAATCATTTAAAACATCAGAATGAGTATTTGGTTTAGAGTTTGGCAACATATGC
CCATATGCTGGCTGCCATGAACAAAGGTTGGCTATAAAGAGGTCATCAGTATATGAAACAGCCCCCTGCT
GTCCATTCCTTATTCCATAGAAAAGCCTTGACTTGAGGTTAGATTTTTTTTATATTTTGTTTTGTGTTAT
TTTTTTCTTTAACATCCCTAAAATTTTCCTTACATGTTTTACTAGCCAGATTTTTCCTCCTCTCCTGACT
ACTCCCAGTCATAGCTGTCCCTCTTCTCTTATGGAGATCCCTCGACCTGCAGCCCAAGCTTGGCGTAATC
ATGGTCATAGCTGTTTCCTGTGTGAAATTGTTATCCGCTCACAATTCCACACAACATACGAGCCGGAAGC
ATAAAGTGTAAAGCCTGGGGTGCCTAATGAGTGAGCTAACTCACATTAATTGCGTTGCGCTCACTGCCCG
CTTTCCAGTCGGGAAACCTGTCGTGCCAGCGGATCGACAGTACTAAGCTTGGTCTAATACCCAATCTCTC
GTCTTATCCAGATGTTTTATACGCCTCTGGCCCGTGTCTCAAAATCTCTGATGTTACATTGCACAAGATA
AAATAATATCATCATGAACAATAAAACTGTCTGCTTACATAAACAGTAATACAAGGGGTGTTATGAGCCA
TATTCAACGGGAAACGTCGAGGCCGCGATTAAATTCCAACATGGATGCTGATTTATATGGGTATAAATGG
GCTCGCGATAATGTCGGGCAATCAGGTGCGACAATCTATCGCTTGTATGGGAAGCCCGATGCGCCAGAGT
TGTTTCTGAAACATGGCAAAGGTAGCGTTGCCAATGATGTTACAGATGAGATGGTCAGACTAAACTGGCT
GACGGAATTTATGCCTCTTCCGACCATCAAGCATTTTATCCGTACTCCTGATGATGCATGGTTACTCACC
ACTGCGATCCCCGGAAAAACAGCATTCCAGGTATTAGAAGAATATCCTGATTCAGGTGAAAATATTGTTG
ATGCGCTGGCAGTGTTCCTGCGCCGGTTGCATTCGATTCCTGTTTGTAATTGTCCTTTTAACAGCGATCG
CGTATTTCGTCTCGCTCAGGCGCAATCACGAATGAATAACGGTTTGGTTGATGCGAGTGATTTTGATGAC
GAGCGTAATGGCTGGCCTGTTGAACAAGTCTGGAAAGAAATGCATAAACTTTTGCCATTCTCACCGGATT
CAGTCGTCACTCATGGTGATTTCTCACTTGATAACCTTATTTTTGACGAGGGGAAATTAATAGGTTGTAT
TGATGTTGGACGAGTCGGAATCGCAGACCGATACCAGGATCTTGCCATCCTATGGAACTGCCTCGGTGAG
TTTTCTCCTTCATTACAGAAACGGCTTTTTCAAAAATATGGTATTGATAATCCTGATATGAATAAATTGC
AGTTTCATTTGATGCTCGATGAGTTTTTCTAATCAGAATTGGTTAATTGGTTGTAACACTGGCAGAGCAT
TACGCTGACTTGACGGGACGGCGCAAGCTCATGACCAAAATCCCTTAACGTGAGTTACGCGTCGTTCCAC
TGAGCGTCAGAGGTATCACTAGTATTACAGAGGTAAGTTATAACAGTCGCCTAACCC
