>Addgene plasmid #103294 | LSB-hsa-miR-18b-5p | depositor partial sequence | sequence record 195638 | hsa-miR-18b-5p target
CTAACTGCACTAGATGCACCTTA
