>Addgene plasmid #103294 | LSB-hsa-miR-18b-5p | addgene partial sequence | sequence record 270315 | mKate2-F 5'-ACCCGCTAAGAACCTCAAGA-3'
GGCCGACAAAGAGACATACGTCGAGCAGCACGAGGTGGCTGTGGCCAGATACTGCGACCTCCCTAGCAAA
CTGGGGCACAAACTTAATTGAGAATTCTACCACCCAGCTTTCTTGTACAAAGTGGTACGTCTCAAGACCA
GAGGTCTCTGCTTGGTGCAAACTAACTGCACTAGATGCACCTTACTAACTGCACTAGATGCACCTTACTA
ACTGCACTAGATGCACCTTACTAACTGCACTAGATGCACCTTACAACCAGAAGAGACCTGTGCTTCACTC
CTCAGGTGCAGGCTGCCTATCAGAAGGTGGTGGCTGGTGTGGCCAATGCCCTGGCTCACAAATACCACTG
AGATCTTTTTCCCTCTGCCAAAAATTATGGGGACATCATGAAGCCCCTTGAGCATCTGACTTCTGGCTAA
TAAAGGAAATTTATTTTCATTGCAATAGTGTGTTGGAATTTTTTGTGTCTCTCACTCGGAAGGACATATG
GGAGGGCAAATCATTTAAAACATCAGAATGAGTATTTGGTTTAGAGTTTGGCAACATATGCCCATATGCT
GGCTGCCATGAACAAAGGTTGGCTATAAAGAGGTCATCAGTATATGAAACAGCCCCCTGCTGTCCATTCC
TTATT
